>Addgene plasmid #171535 | p3xFLAG-CMV-Drosha(W1258) | addgene full sequence | sequence record 340150 | Addgene NGS Result
GATCTATACATTGAATCAATATTGGCAATTAGCCATATTAGTCATTGGTTATATAGCATAAATCAATATT
GGCTATTGGCCATTGCATACGTTGTATCTATATCATAATATGTACATTTATATTGGCTCATGTCCAATAT
GACCGCCATGTTGACATTGATTATTGACTAGTTATTAATAGTAATCAATTACGGGGTCATTAGTTCATAG
CCCATATATGGAGTTCCGCGTTACATAACTTACGGTAAATGGCCCGCCTGGCTGACCGCCCAACGACCCC
CGCCCATTGACGTCAATAATGACGTATGTTCCCATAGTAACGCCAATAGGGACTTTCCATTGACGTCAAT
GGGTGGAGTATTTACGGTAAACTGCCCACTTGGCAGTACATCAAGTGTATCATATGCCAAGTCCGCCCCC
TATTGACGTCAATGACGGTAAATGGCCCGCCTGGCATTATGCCCAGTACATGACCTTACGGGACTTTCCT
ACTTGGCAGTACATCTACGTATTAGTCATCGCTATTACCATGGTGATGCGGTTTTGGCAGTACACCAATG
GGCGTGGATAGCGGTTTGACTCACGGGGATTTCCAAGTCTCCACCCCATTGACGTCAATGGGAGTTTGTT
TTGGCACCAAAATCAACGGGACTTTCCAAAATGTCGTAATAACCCCGCCCCGTTGACGCAAATGGGCGGT
AGGCGTGTACGGTGGGAGGTCTATATAAGCAGAGCTCGTTTAGTGAACCGTCAGAATTAACCATGGACTA
CAAAGACCATGACGGTGATTATAAAGATCATGACATCGATTACAAGGATGACGATGACAAGCTTGCCATG
GCGATGCAGGGAAACACATGTCACAGAATGTCGTTCCACCCGGGACGAGGGTGTCCCCGAGGACGAGGAG
GACATGGAGCCAGACCCCCAGCACCATCCTTTAGGCCCCAAAATCTGAGGCTGCTTCACCCTCAGCAGCC
TCCTGTGCAATATCAATATGAACCTCCAAGTGCCCCTTCCACCACTTTCTCAAACTCTCCAGCCCCCAAT
TTTCTCCCTCCACGACCAGACTTTGTACCCTTCCCCCCACCCATGCCTCCGTCAGCGCAAGGCCCTCTTC
CCCCCTGCCCAATCAGGCCGCCTTTCCCCAACCACCAGATGAGGCACCCCTTCCCAGTTCCTCCTTGTTT
TCCTCCCATGCCACCACCAATGCCTTGTCCTAATAACCCCCCAGTCCCTGGGGTACCTCCTGGACAAGGC
ACTTTCCCCTTCATGATGCCCCCTCCCTCCATGCCTCATCCCCCGCCCCCTCCAGTCATGCCGCAGCAGG
TTAATTATCAGTACCCTCCGGGCTATTCTCACCACAACTTCCCACCTCCCAGTTTTAATAGTTTCCAGAA
CAACCCTAGTTCTTTCCTGCCCAGTGCTAATAACAGCGGTAGTCCTCATTTCAGACATCTCCCTCCATAC
CCACTCCCAAAGGCTCCCAGTGAGAGAAGGTCCCCAGAAAGGCTGAAACACTATGATGACCACAGGCACC
GAGATCACAGTCATGGGCGAGGTGAGAGGCATCGGTCCCTGGATCGGCGGGAGCGAGGCCGCAGTCCCGA
CAGGAGAAGACAAGACAGCCGGTACAGATCTGATTATGACCGAGGGAGAACACCATCTCGCCACCGCAGC
TACGAACGGAGCAGAGAGCGAGAACGGGAGAGACACAGGCATCGAGACAACCGAAGATCACCATCTCTGG
AAAGGTCCTACAAAAAAGAGTATAAGAGATCTGGAAGGAGTTACGGTTTATTGGTTGTTCCTGAACCTGC
TGGATGCACACCAGAATTACCTGGGGAGATTATTAAAAATACAGATTCTTGGGCCCCACCCCTGGAGATT
GTGAATCATCGCTCCCCAAGTAGGGAGAAGAAGAGAGCTCGTTGGGAGGAAGAAAAAGACCGTTGGAGTG
ACAACCAGAGTTCTGGCAAAGACAAGAACTATACCTCAATCAAGGAAAAAGAGCCCGAGGAGACCATGCC
TGACAAGAATGAGGAGGAAGAAGAAGAACTTCTTAAGCCTGTGTGGATTCGATGCACTCATTCAGAAAAC
TACTACTCCAGTGACCCCATGGATCAGGTGGGAGATTCTACAGTGGTTGGAACGAGTAGGCTTCGTGACT
TATATGACAAATTTGAGGAGGAGTTGGGGAGCAGGCAAGAAAAGGCCAAAGCTGCTCGGCCTCCGTGGGA
ACCTCCAAAGACGAAGCTCGATGAAGATTTAGAGAGTTCCAGTGAATCCGAGTGTGAGTCTGATGAGGAC
AGCACCTGTTCTAGCAGCTCAGACTCTGAAGTTTTTGACGTTATTGCAGAAATCAAACGCAAAAAGGCCC
ACCCTGACCGACTTCATGATGAACTTTGGTACAACGATCCAGGCCAGATGAATGATGGACCACTCTGCAA
ATGCAGCGCAAAGGCAAGACGCACAGGAATTAGGCACAGCATTTATCCTGGAGAAGAGGCCATCAAGCCC
TGTCGTCCTATGACCAACAATGCTGGCAGACTTTTCCACTACCGGATCACAGTCTCCCCGCCTACGAACT
TTTTAACTGACAGGCCAACTGTTATAGAATACGATGATCACGAGTATATCTTTGAAGGATTTTCTATGTT
TGCACATGCCCCCCTGACCAATATTCCACTGTGTAAAGTAATTAGATTCAACATAGACTACACGATTCAT
TTCATTGAAGAGATGATGCCGGAGAATTTTTGTGTGAAAGGGCTTGAACTCTTTTCACTGTTCCTATTCA
GAGATATTTTGGAATTATATGACTGGAATCTTAAAGGTCCTTTGTTTGAAGACAGCCCTCCCTGCTGCCC
AAGATTTCATTTCATGCCACGTTTTGTAAGATTTCTTCCAGATGGAGGAAAGGAAGTGCTGTCCATGCAC
CAGATTCTCCTGTACTTGTTAAGGTGCAGCAAAGCCCTGGTGCCTGAGGAGGAGATTGCCAATATGCTTC
AGTGGGAGGAGCTGGAGTGGCAGAAATATGCAGAAGAATGCAAAGGCATGATTGTTACCAACCCTGGGAC
GAAACCAAGCTCTGTCCGTATCGATCAACTGGATCGTGAACAGTTCAACCCCGATGTGATTACTTTTCCG
ATTATCGTCCACTTTGGGATACGCCCTGCACAGTTGAGTTATGCAGGAGACCCACAGTACCAAAAACTGT
GGAAGAGTTATGTGAAACTTCGCCACCTCCTAGCAAATAGTCCCAAAGTCAAACAAACTGACAAACAGAA
GCTGGCACAGAGGGAGGAAGCCCTCCAAAAAATACGGCAGAAGAATACAATGAGACGAGAAGTAACGGTG
GAGCTAAGTAGCCAAGGATTCTGGAAAACTGGCATCCGTTCTGATGTCTGTCAGCATGCAATGATGCTAC
CTGTTCTGACCCATCATATCCGCTACCACCAATGCCTAATGCATTTGGACAAGTTGATAGGATATACTTT
CCAAGATCGTTGTCTGTTGCAGCTGGCCATGACTCATCCAAGTCATCATTTAAATTTTGGAATGAATCCT
GATCATGCCAGGAATTCATTATCTAACTGTGGAATTCGGCAGCCCAAATACGGAGACAGAAAAGTTCATC
ACATGCACATGCGGAAGAAAGGGATTAACACCTTGATAAATATCATGTCACGCCTTGGCCAAGATGACCC
AACTCCCTCGAGGATTAACCACAATGAACGGTTGGAATTCCTGGGTGATGCTGTTGTTGAATTTCTGACC
AGCGTCCATTTGTACTATTTGTTTCCTAGTCTGGAAGAAGGAGGATTAGCAACCTATCGGACTGCCATTG
TTCAGAATCAGCACCTTGCCATGCTAGCAAAGAAACTTGAACTGGATCGATTTATGCTGTATGCTCACGG
GCCTGACCTTTGTAGAGAATCGGACCTTCGACATGCAATGGCCAATTGTTTTGAAGCGTTAATAGGAGCT
GTTTACTTGGAGGGAAGCCTGGAGGAAGCCAAGCAGTTATTTGGACGCTTGCTCTTTAATGATCCGGACC
TGCGCGAAGTCTGGCTCAATTATCCTCTCCACCCACTCCAACTACAAGAGCCAAATACTGATCGACAACT
TATTGAAACTTCTCCGGTTCTACAAAAACTTACTGAGTTTGAAGAAGCAATTGGAGTAATTTTTACTCAT
GTTCGACTTCTGGCAAGGGCATTCACATTGAGAACTGTGGGATTTAACCATCTGACCCTAGGCCACAATC
AGAGAATGGAATTCCTAGGTGACTCCATAATGCAACTGGTAGCCACAGAGTACTTATTCATTCATTTCCC
AGATCATCATGAAGGACACTTAACTTTGTTGCGAAGCTCTTTGGTGAATAATAGAACTCAGGCCAAGGTA
GCGGAGGAGCTGGGCATGCAGGAGTACGCCATAACCAACGACAAGACCAAGAGGCCTGTGGCGCTTCGCA
CCAAGACCTTGGCGGACCTTTTGGAATCATTTATTGCAGCGCTGTACATTGATAAGGATTTGGAATATGT
TCATACTTTCATGAATGTCTGCTTCTTTCCACGATTGAAAGAGTTCATTTTGAATCAGGATTAGAATGAC
CCCAAATCCCAGCTTCAGCAGTGTTGCTTGACACTTAGGACAGAAGGAAAAGAGCCAGACATTCCTCTGT
ACAAGACTCTGCAGACAGTGGGCCCATCCCATGCCCGAACCTACACTGTGGCTGTTTATTTCAAGGGAGA
AAGAATAGGCTGTGGGAAAGGACCAAGTATTCAGCAAGCGGAAATGGGAGCAGCAATGGATGCGCTTGAA
AAATATAATTTTCCCCAGATGGCCCATCAGAAGCGGTTCATCGAACGGAAGTACAGACAAGAGTTAAAAG
AAATGAGGTGGGAAAGAGAGCATCAAGAGAGAGAGCCAGATGAGACTGAAGACATCAAGAAATAAGTCGA
CTCTAGAGGATCCCGGGTGGCATCCCTGTGACCCCTCCCCAGTGCCTCTCCTGGCCCTGGAAGTTGCCAC
TCCAGTGCCCACCAGCCTTGTCCTAATAAAATTAAGTTGCATCATTTTGTCTGACTAGGTGTCCTTCTAT
AATATTATGGGGTGGAGGGGGGTGGTATGGAGCAAGGGGCAAGTTGGGAAGACAACCTGTAGGGCCTGCG
GGGTCTATTGGGAACCAAGCTGGAGTGCAGTGGCACAATCTTGGCTCACTGCAATCTCCGCCTCCTGGGT
TCAAGCGATTCTCCTGCCTCAGCCTCCCGAGTTGTTGGGATTCCAGGCATGCATGACCAGGCTCAGCTAA
TTTTTGTTTTTTTGGTAGAGACGGGGTTTCACCATATTGGCCAGGCTGGTCTCCAACTCCTAATCTCAGG
TGATCTACCCACCTTGGCCTCCCAAATTGCTGGGATTACAGGCGTGAACCACTGCTCCCTTCCCTGTCCT
TCTGATTTTAAAATAACTATACCAGCAGGAGGACGTCCAGACACAGCATAGGCTACCTGGCCATGCCCAA
CCGGTGGGACATTTGAGTTGCTTGCTTGGCACTGTCCTCTCATGCGTTGGGTCCACTCAGTAGATGCCTG
TTGAATTGGGTACGCGGCCAGCTTGGCTGTGGAATGTGTGTCAGTTAGGGTGTGGAAAGTCCCCAGGCTC
CCCAGCAGGCAGAAGTATGCAAAGCATGCATCTCAATTAGTCAGCAACCAGGTGTGGAAAGTCCCCAGGC
TCCCCAGCAGGCAGAAGTATGCAAAGCATGCATCTCAATTAGTCAGCAACCATAGTCCCGCCCCTAACTC
CGCCCATCCCGCCCCTAACTCCGCCCAGTTCCGCCCATTCTCCGCCCCATGGCTGACTAATTTTTTTTAT
TTATGCAGAGGCCGAGGCCGCCTCGGCCTCTGAGCTATTCCAGAAGTAGTGAGGAGGCTTTTTTGGAGGC
CTAGGCTTTTGCAAAAAGCTCCTCGAGGAACTGAAAAACCAGAAAGTTAATTCCCTATAGTGAGTCGTAT
TAAATTCGTAATCATGTCATAGCTGTTTCCTGTGTGAAATTGTTATCCGCTCACAATTCCACACAACATA
CGAGCCGGAAGCATAAAGTGTAAAGCCTGGGGTGCCTAATGAGTGAGCTAACTCACATTAATTGCGTTGC
GCTCACTGCCCGCTTTCCAGTCGGGAAACCTGTCGTGCCAGCTGCATTAATGAATCGGCCAACGCGCGGG
GAGAGGCGGTTTGCGTATTGGGCGCTCTTCCGCTTCCTCGCTCACTGACTCGCTGCGCTCGGTCGTTCGG
CTGCGGCGAGCGGTATCAGCTCACTCAAAGGCGGTAATACGGTTATCCACAGAATCAGGGGATAACGCAG
GAAAGAACATGTGAGCAAAAGGCCAGCAAAAGGCCAGGAACCGTAAAAAGGCCGCGTTGCTGGCGTTTTT
CCATAGGCTCCGCCCCCCTGACGAGCATCACAAAAATCGACGCTCAAGTCAGAGGTGGCGAAACCCGACA
GGACTATAAAGATACCAGGCGTTTCCCCCTGGAAGCTCCCTCGTGCGCTCTCCTGTTCCGACCCTGCCGC
TTACCGGATACCTGTCCGCCTTTCTCCCTTCGGGAAGCGTGGCGCTTTCTCATAGCTCACGCTGTAGGTA
TCTCAGTTCGGTGTAGGTCGTTCGCTCCAAGCTGGGCTGTGTGCACGAACCCCCCGTTCAGCCCGACCGC
TGCGCCTTATCCGGTAACTATCGTCTTGAGTCCAACCCGGTAAGACACGACTTATCGCCACTGGCAGCAG
CCACTGGTAACAGGATTAGCAGAGCGAGGTATGTAGGCGGTGCTACAGAGTTCTTGAAGTGGTGGCCTAA
CTACGGCTACACTAGAAGAACAGTATTTGGTATCTGCGCTCTGCTGAAGCCAGTTACCTTCGGAAAAAGA
GTTGGTAGCTCTTGATCCGGCAAACAAACCACCGCTGGTAGCGGTGGTTTTTTTGTTTGCAAGCAGCAGA
TTACGCGCAGAAAAAAAGGATCTCAAGAAGATCCTTTGATCTTTTCTACGGGGTCTGACGCTCAGTGGAA
CGAAAACTCACGTTAAGGGATTTTGGTCATGAGATTATCAAAAAGGATCTTCACCTAGATCCTTTTAAAT
TAAAAATGAAGTTTTAAATCAATCTAAAGTATATATGAGTAAACTTGGTCTGACAGTTACCAATGCTTAA
TCAGTGAGGCACCTATCTCAGCGATCTGTCTATTTCGTTCATCCATAGTTGCCTGACTCCCCGTCGTGTA
GATAACTACGATACGGGAGGGCTTACCATCTGGCCCCAGTGCTGCAATGATACCGCGAGACCCACGCTCA
CCGGCTCCAGATTTATCAGCAATAAACCAGCCAGCCGGAAGGGCCGAGCGCAGAAGTGGTCCTGCAACTT
TATCCGCCTCCATCCAGTCTATTAATTGTTGCCGGGAAGCTAGAGTAAGTAGTTCGCCAGTTAATAGTTT
GCGCAACGTTGTTGCCATTGCTACAGGCATCGTGGTGTCACGCTCGTCGTTTGGTATGGCTTCATTCAGC
TCCGGTTCCCAACGATCAAGGCGAGTTACATGATCCCCCATGTTGTGCAAAAAAGCGGTTAGCTCCTTCG
GTCCTCCGATCGTTGTCAGAAGTAAGTTGGCCGCAGTGTTATCACTCATGGTTATGGCAGCACTGCATAA
TTCTCTTACTGTCATGCCATCCGTAAGATGCTTTTCTGTGACTGGTGAGTACTCAACCAAGTCATTCTGA
GAATAGTGTATGCGGCGACCGAGTTGCTCTTGCCCGGCGTCAATACGGGATAATACCGCGCCACATAGCA
GAACTTTAAAAGTGCTCATCATTGGAAAACGTTCTTCGGGGCGAAAACTCTCAAGGATCTTACCGCTGTT
GAGATCCAGTTCGATGTAACCCACTCGTGCACCCAACTGATCTTCAGCATCTTTTACTTTCACCAGCGTT
TCTGGGTGAGCAAAAACAGGAAGGCAAAATGCCGCAAAAAAGGGAATAAGGGCGACACGGAAATGTTGAA
TACTCATACTCTTCCTTTTTCAATATTATTGAAGCATTTATCAGGGTTATTGTCTCATGAGCGGATACAT
ATTTGAATGTATTTAGAAAAATAAACAAATAGGGGTTCCGCGCACATTTCCCCGAAAAGTGCCACCTG
[124 nt withheld, positions 8189-8312]
C
[91 nt withheld, positions 8314-8404]
A
[49 nt withheld, positions 8406-8454]
CCTTTGACGTTGGAGTCCACGTTCTTT
[37 nt withheld, positions 8482-8518]
ACCCTATCTCGGTCTATTCTTTTGATTTATAAGGGATTTTGCCGATTTCGGCCTATTGGTTAAAAAATGA
GCTGATTTAACAAAAATTTAACGCGAATTTTAACAAAATATTAACGCTTACAATTTCCATTCGCCATTCA
GGCTGCGCAACTGTTGGGAAGGGCGATCGGTGCGGGCCTCTTCGCTATTACGCCAGCTGGCGAAAGGGGG
ATGTGCTGCAAGGCGATTAAGTTGGGTAACGCCAGGGTTTTCCCAGTCACGACGTTGTAAAACGACGGCC
AGTGCCAAGCT
Features (pLannotate 1.2.2; 17 found; start..end, strand, type, name):
    153..532     +  enhancer       CMV enhancer: human cytomegalovirus immediate early enhancer
    534..733     +  promoter       CMV promoter: human cytomegalovirus (CMV) immediate early promoter
    766..831     +  CDS            3xFLAG: three tandem FLAG® epitope tags, followed by an enterokinase cleavage site
    844..4962    +  CDS            DROSHA: RNC_HUMAN - Also known as RN3, RNASE3L, RNASEN. Experimental evidence at protein level: Swiss-Prot protein existence level 1. Ribonuclease III double-stranded (ds) RNA-specific endoribonuclease that is involved in the initial step of microRNA (miRNA) biogenesis. Component of the microprocessor complex that is required to process primary miRNA transcripts (pri-miRNAs) to release precursor miRNA (pre-miRNA) in the nucleus. Within the microprocessor complex, DROSHA cleaves the 3' and 5' strands of a stem-loop in pri- miRNAs (processing center 11 bp from the dsRNA-ssRNA junction) to release hairpi
   4966..4984    -  misc_feature   MCS (fragment): pUC18/19 multiple cloning site
   4985..5607    +  polyA_signal   hGH poly(A) signal: human growth hormone polyadenylation signal
   5636..5965    +  promoter       SV40 promoter: SV40 enhancer and early promoter
   6004..6022    -  promoter       T7 promoter: promoter for bacteriophage T7 RNA polymerase
   6060..6076    -  protein_bind   lac operator: The lac repressor binds to the lac operator to inhibit transcription in E. coli. This inhibition can be relieved by adding lactose or isopropyl-β-D-thiogalactopyranoside (IPTG). lac repressor encoded by lacI
   6084..6114    -  promoter       lac promoter: promoter for the E. coli lac operon
   6129..6150    -  protein_bind   CAP binding site: CAP binding activates transcription in the presence of cAMP. E. coli catabolite activator protein
   6163..6255    -  CDS            lacI (fragment): lac repressor; lacI; The lac repressor binds to the lac operator to inhibit transcription in E. coli. This inhibition can be relieved by adding lactose or isopropyl-β-D-thiogalactopyranoside (IPTG).
   6438..7026    -  rep_origin     ori: high-copy-number ColE1/pMB1/pBR322/pUC origin of replication
   7197..8057    -  CDS            AmpR: β-lactamase; bla; confers resistance to ampicillin, carbenicillin, and related antibiotics
   8058..8162    -  promoter       AmpR promoter: bla
   8189..8617    +  rep_origin     f1 ori (sequence partly withheld): f1 bacteriophage origin of replication; arrow indicates direction of (+) strand synthesis
   8648..8802    -  CDS            lacZα (fragment): LacZα fragment of β-galactosidase; lacZ fragment
