[The description below was written by a language model from this plasmid's Addgene catalogue record and pLannotate feature annotations shown in this document.]
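Description:
p3xFLAG-CMV-Drosha(W1258) is a mammalian expression plasmid built on the p3xFLAG-CMV 7.1 backbone that encodes a mutant form of human DROSHA, the RNase III endoribonuclease of the Microprocessor complex that cleaves primary microRNA transcripts to release precursor hairpins in the nucleus. The record describes the mutation as a Drosha that stops at W1258, i.e. a C-terminal truncation. The annotated DROSHA match in the 8,809 nt sequence nevertheless spans about 4.1 kb, roughly the length of the full coding region. This suggests the truncation may come from a stop codon introduced within an otherwise retained sequence, though the record does not state this. The depositor also notes four additional substitutions (S30P, A135V, S201G, S321L) inherited from the parental Drosha clone and reported not to affect function.

Transcription is driven by the human cytomegalovirus immediate early enhancer and promoter. The open reading frame begins with an N-terminal 3xFLAG epitope (with an enterokinase cleavage site) placed just upstream of DROSHA, allowing detection or immunoprecipitation with anti-FLAG reagents. A human growth hormone polyadenylation signal follows the insert. An SV40 enhancer/early promoter element lies downstream, but no mammalian selection marker is annotated, so the plasmid appears suited to transient transfection. In E. coli it is maintained at high copy through a ColE1/pUC-type origin and selected with ampicillin via the β-lactamase gene. An f1 origin and remnants of lac elements and a T7 promoter are backbone features. The associated work examined the double-stranded RNA binding domain of human Drosha, so this construct is presumably used to test how loss of the C-terminal region affects Drosha function.
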