Addgene plasmid #171535: p3xFLAG-CMV-Drosha(W1258)
Purpose: Encodes mutant human Drosha protein
Depositing lab: Yan Zeng. Depositing organization: Nanjing Agricultural University. Publication: The insertion in the double-stranded RNA binding domain of human Drosha is important for its function. Zhang X, Li P, Lin J, Huang H, Yin B, Zeng Y. Biochim Biophys Acta Gene Regul Mech. 2017 Dec;1860(12):1179-1188. doi: 10.1016/j.bbagrm.2017.10.004. Epub 2017 Nov 3. PubMed 29109067.
Backbone
  Vector backbone: p3xFLAG-CMV 7.1
  Vector type: Mammalian Expression
Growth in bacteria
  Bacterial resistance: Ampicillin, 100 μg/mL
  Growth temperature: 37°C
  Growth strain: DH5alpha
  Copy number: High Copy
Gene/Insert
  Gene/Insert name: DROSHA
  Species: H. sapiens (human)
  Mutation: a Drosha stopping at W1258
  Entrez Gene: DROSHA (a.k.a. ETOHI2, HSA242976, RANSE3L, RN3, RNASE3L, RNASEN)
  Cloning method: Restriction Enzyme; 5′ cloning site Unknown (unknown if destroyed)
Terms and licenses: Academic/Nonprofit Terms; Industry Terms: Not Available to Industry
Depositor comments: Please note DROSHA contains 4 mutations-S30P, A135V, S201G and S321L. These do not affect function as they are found in the original pCK-Drosha-FLAG (Lee et al, 2003, Nature).
How to cite: p3xFLAG-CMV-Drosha(W1258) was a gift from Yan Zeng (Addgene plasmid # 171535 ; http://n2t.net/addgene:171535 ; RRID:Addgene_171535)
